>Addgene plasmid #120861 | FLAG-PPP2R5E siRNA-resistant | addgene full sequence | sequence record 234914 | Addgene NGS Result
GACGGATCGGGAGATCTCCCGATCCCCTATGGTGCACTCTCAGTACAATCTGCTCTGATGCCGCATAGTT
AAGCCAGTATCTGCTCCCTGCTTGTGTGTTGGAGGTCGCTGAGTAGTGCGCGAGCAAAATTTAAGCTACA
ACAAGGCAAGGCTTGACCGACAATTGCATGAAGAATCTGCTTAGGGTTAGGCGTTTTGCGCTGCTTCGCG
ATGTACGGGCCAGATATACGCGTTGACATTGATTATTGACTAGTTATTAATAGTAATCAATTACGGGGTC
ATTAGTTCATAGCCCATATATGGAGTTCCGCGTTACATAACTTACGGTAAATGGCCCGCCTGGCTGACCG
CCCAACGACCCCCGCCCATTGACGTCAATAATGACGTATGTTCCCATAGTAACGCCAATAGGGACTTTCC
ATTGACGTCAATGGGTGGAGTATTTACGGTAAACTGCCCACTTGGCAGTACATCAAGTGTATCATATGCC
AAGTACGCCCCCTATTGACGTCAATGACGGTAAATGGCCCGCCTGGCATTATGCCCAGTACATGACCTTA
TGGGACTTTCCTACTTGGCAGTACATCTACGTATTAGTCATCGCTATTACCATGGTGATGCGGTTTTGGC
AGTACATCAATGGGCGTGGATAGCGGTTTGACTCACGGGGATTTCCAAGTCTCCACCCCATTGACGTCAA
TGGGAGTTTGTTTTGGCACCAAAATCAACGGGACTTTCCAAAATGTCGTAACAACTCCGCCCCATTGACG
CAAATGGGCGGTAGGCGTGTACGGTGGGAGGTCTATATAAGCAGAGCTCTCCCTATCAGTGATAGAGATC
TCCCTATCAGTGATAGAGATCGTCGACGAGCTCGTTTAGTGAACCGTCAGATCGCCTGGAGACGCCATCC
ACGCTGTTTTGACCTCCATAGAAGACACCGGGACCGATCCAGCCTCCGGACTCTAGCGTTTAAACTTAAG
ATGGATTACAAGGATGACGACGATAAGGCAGGCGGGGGCGGGGAGAATCTTTATTTTCAGGGCGGCGGGG
GCGGGAAAGAAACCGCTGCTGCTAAATTCGAACGCCAGCACATGGACAGCGGAGGTGGAGGTATTAACTA
TAACGGTCATCAAACAAGTTTGTACAAAAAAGCAGGCTCCACCATGGGGTCCTCAGCACCAACTACTCCT
CCATCAGTGGATAAAGTAGACGGATTTTCTCGGAAGTCCGTCAGAAAAGCCAGACAGAAGAGGTCGCAAA
GTTCCTCACAGTTTAGGTCTCAAGGCAAGCCTATTGAGTTAACACCTCTGCCGCTGCTAAAAGACGTTCC
ATCCTCAGAGCAGCCTGAACTGTTCCTAAAGAAACTTCAGCAGTGCTGTGTCATTTTTGACTTCATGGAC
ACGCTATCTGATCTTAAAATGAAAGAATACAAGCGCTCCACTCTTAATGAACTGGTGGACTACATTACAA
TAAGCAGAGGCTGTTTGACAGAGCAGACTTACCCTGAAGTAGTTAGAATGGTATCTTGCAATATATTCAG
AACTCTCCCTCCTAGTGACAGCAATGAATTTGATCCAGAAGAAGATGAACCTACCCTTGAGGCATCGTGG
CCACACTTACAGCTTGTATATGAATTTTTCATACGATTTTTGGAAAGCCAAGAATTCCAACCCAGCATTG
CCAAAAAATATATAGATCAGAAATTTGTATTACAGCTTCTGGAGCTATTTGACAGCGAAGACCCTCGGGA
ACGGGACTACTTAAAAACAGTCTTACACAGAATTTATGGCAAGTTTCTTGGTCTTAGAGCATTTATCCGA
AAACAGATTAACAATATTTTTCTAAGGTTTGTTTATGAAACAGAACACTTCAATGGTGTAGCTGAACTGC
TGGAAATATTAGGAAGTATTATCAATGGCTTTGCTTTACCTCTTAAGGCAGAACACAAACAGTTTCTGGT
GAAAGTATTGATCCCTTTACACACTGTCAGGAGCTTATCACTCTTCCATGCCCAATTAGCATATTGTATA
GTACAGTTTCTGGAGAAAGATCCTTCACTCACAGAACCAGTTATTAGGGGGTTAATTAAATTTTGGCCTA
AAACATGTAGTCAAAAAGAGGTCATGTTCCTTGGGGAACTGGAAGAAATATTGGATGTGATTGAACCTTC
ACAATTTGTTAAAATCCAAGAACCTTTGTTTAAACAAATCGCCAAGTGTGTATCTAGCCCCCATTTTCAG
GTGGCAGAAAGAGCACTCTATTATTGGAATAATGAATACATCATGAGTTTGATAGAAGAAAACTCTAACG
TCATCCTTCCCATCATGTTTTCCAGCCTTTATAGGATTTCAAAAGAGCATTGGAATCCGGCTATTGTGGC
GTTGGTGTACAATGTGTTGAAGGCATTTATGGAAATGAACAGCACCATGTTTGACGAGCTGACAGCCACA
TACAAGTCAGATCGTCAGCGTGAGAAAAAGAAAGAAAAGGAGCGTGAAGAATTGTGGAAAAAATTGGAGG
ATCTGGAGTTAAAGAGAGGTCTTAGACGTGATGGAATAATTCCAACTGACCCAGCTTTCTTGTACAAAGT
GGTTCGATCAGGGTAATCTCGAGTCTAGAGGGCCCGTTTAAACCCGCTGATCAGCCTCGACTGTGCCTTC
TAGTTGCCAGCCATCTGTTGTTTGCCCCTCCCCCGTGCCTTCCTTGACCCTGGAAGGTGCCACTCCCACT
GTCCTTTCCTAATAAAATGAGGAAATTGCATCGCATTGTCTGAGTAGGTGTCATTCTATTCTGGGGGGTG
GGGTGGGGCAGGACAGCAAGGGGGAGGATTGGGAAGACAATAGCAGGCATGCTGGGGATGCGGTGGGCTC
TATGGCTTCTGAGGCGGAAAGAACCAGCTGGGGCTCTAGGGGGTATCCCC
[124 nt withheld, positions 2921-3044]
C
[91 nt withheld, positions 3046-3136]
AGGGTGATGGTTCACGTACCTAGAAGTTCCTATTCCGAAGTTCCTATTCTCTAGAAAGTATAGGAACTTC
CTTGGCCAAAAAGCCTGAACTCACCGCGACGTCTGTCGAGAAGTTTCTGATCGAAAAGTTCGACAGCGTC
TCCGACCTGATGCAGCTCTCGGAGGGCGAAGAATCTCGTGCTTTCAGCTTCGATGTAGGAGGGCGTGGAT
ATGTCCTGCGGGTAAATAGCTGCGCCGATGGTTTCTACAAAGATCGTTATGTTTATCGGCACTTTGCATC
GGCCGCGCTCCCGATTCCGGAAGTGCTTGACATTGGGGAATTCAGCGAGAGCCTGACCTATTGCATCTCC
CGCCGTGCACAGGGTGTCACGTTGCAAGACCTGCCTGAAACCGAACTGCCCGCTGTTCTGCAGCCGGTCG
CGGAGGCCATGGATGCGATCGCTGCGGCCGATCTTAGCCAGACGAGCGGGTTCGGCCCATTCGGACCGCA
AGGAATCGGTCAATACACTACATGGCGTGATTTCATATGCGCGATTGCTGATCCCCATGTGTATCACTGG
CAAACTGTGATGGACGACACCGTCAGTGCGTCCGTCGCGCAGGCTCTCGATGAGCTGATGCTTTGGGCCG
AGGACTGCCCCGAAGTCCGGCACCTCGTGCACGCGGATTTCGGCTCCAACAATGTCCTGACGGACAATGG
CCGCATAACAGCGGTCATTGACTGGAGCGAGGCGATGTTCGGGGATTCCCAATACGAGGTCGCCAACATC
TTCTTCTGGAGGCCGTGGTTGGCTTGTATGGAGCAGCAGACGCGCTACTTCGAGCGGAGGCATCCGGAGC
TTGCAGGATCGCCGCGGCTCCGGGCGTATATGCTCCGCATTGGTCTTGACCAACTCTATCAGAGCTTGGT
TGACGGCAATTTCGATGATGCAGCTTGGGCGCAGGGTCGATGCGACGCAATCGTCCGATCCGGAGCCGGG
ACTGTCGGGCGTACACAAATCGCCCGCAGAAGCGCGGCCGTCTGGACCGATGGCTGTGTAGAAGTACTCG
CCGATAGTGGAAACCGACGCCCCAGCACTCGTCCGAGGGCAAAGGAATAGCACGTACTACGAGATTTCGA
TTCCACCGCCGCCTTCTATGAAAGGTTGGGCTTCGGAATCGTTTTCCGGGACGCCGGCTGGATGATCCTC
CAGCGCGGGGATCTCATGCTGGAGTTCTTCGCCCACCCCAACTTGTTTATTGCAGCTTATAATGGTTACA
AATAAAGCAATAGCATCACAAATTTCACAAATAAAGCATTTTTTTCACTGCATTCTAGTTGTGGTTTGTC
CAAACTCATCAATGTATCTTATCATGTCTGTATACCGTCGACCTCTAGCTAGAGCTTGGCGTAATCATGG
TCATAGCTGTTTCCTGTGTGAAATTGTTATCCGCTCACAATTCCACACAACATACGAGCCGGAAGCATAA
AGTGTAAAGCCTGGGGTGCCTAATGAGTGAGCTAACTCACATTAATTGCGTTGCGCTCACTGCCCGCTTT
CCAGTCGGGAAACCTGTCGTGCCAGCTGCATTAATGAATCGGCCAACGCGCGGGGAGAGGCGGTTTGCGT
ATTGGGCGCTCTTCCGCTTCCTCGCTCACTGACTCGCTGCGCTCGGTCGTTCGGCTGCGGCGAGCGGTAT
CAGCTCACTCAAAGGCGGTAATACGGTTATCCACAGAATCAGGGGATAACGCAGGAAAGAACATGTGAGC
AAAAGGCCAGCAAAAGGCCAGGAACCGTAAAAAGGCCGCGTTGCTGGCGTTTTTCCATAGGCTCCGCCCC
CCTGACGAGCATCACAAAAATCGACGCTCAAGTCAGAGGTGGCGAAACCCGACAGGACTATAAAGATACC
AGGCGTTTCCCCCTGGAAGCTCCCTCGTGCGCTCTCCTGTTCCGACCCTGCCGCTTACCGGATACCTGTC
CGCCTTTCTCCCTTCGGGAAGCGTGGCGCTTTCTCATAGCTCACGCTGTAGGTATCTCAGTTCGGTGTAG
GTCGTTCGCTCCAAGCTGGGCTGTGTGCACGAACCCCCCGTTCAGCCCGACCGCTGCGCCTTATCCGGTA
ACTATCGTCTTGAGTCCAACCCGGTAAGACACGACTTATCGCCACTGGCAGCAGCCACTGGTAACAGGAT
TAGCAGAGCGAGGTATGTAGGCGGTGCTACAGAGTTCTTGAAGTGGTGGCCTAACTACGGCTACACTAGA
AGAACAGTATTTGGTATCTGCGCTCTGCTGAAGCCAGTTACCTTCGGAAAAAGAGTTGGTAGCTCTTGAT
CCGGCAAACAAACCACCGCTGGTAGCGGTGGTTTTTTTGTTTGCAAGCAGCAGATTACGCGCAGAAAAAA
AGGATCTCAAGAAGATCCTTTGATCTTTTCTACGGGGTCTGACGCTCAGTGGAACGAAAACTCACGTTAA
GGGATTTTGGTCATGAGATTATCAAAAAGGATCTTCACCTAGATCCTTTTAAATTAAAAATGAAGTTTTA
AATCAATCTAAAGTATATATGAGTAAACTTGGTCTGACAGTTACCAATGCTTAATCAGTGAGGCACCTAT
CTCAGCGATCTGTCTATTTCGTTCATCCATAGTTGCCTGACTCCCCGTCGTGTAGATAACTACGATACGG
GAGGGCTTACCATCTGGCCCCAGTGCTGCAATGATACCGCGAGACCCACGCTCACCGGCTCCAGATTTAT
CAGCAATAAACCAGCCAGCCGGAAGGGCCGAGCGCAGAAGTGGTCCTGCAACTTTATCCGCCTCCATCCA
GTCTATTAATTGTTGCCGGGAAGCTAGAGTAAGTAGTTCGCCAGTTAATAGTTTGCGCAACGTTGTTGCC
ATTGCTACAGGCATCGTGGTGTCACGCTCGTCGTTTGGTATGGCTTCATTCAGCTCCGGTTCCCAACGAT
CAAGGCGAGTTACATGATCCCCCATGTTGTGCAAAAAAGCGGTTAGCTCCTTCGGTCCTCCGATCGTTGT
CAGAAGTAAGTTGGCCGCAGTGTTATCACTCATGGTTATGGCAGCACTGCATAATTCTCTTACTGTCATG
CCATCCGTAAGATGCTTTTCTGTGACTGGTGAGTACTCAACCAAGTCATTCTGAGAATAGTGTATGCGGC
GACCGAGTTGCTCTTGCCCGGCGTCAATACGGGATAATACCGCGCCACATAGCAGAACTTTAAAAGTGCT
CATCATTGGAAAACGTTCTTCGGGGCGAAAACTCTCAAGGATCTTACCGCTGTTGAGATCCAGTTCGATG
TAACCCACTCGTGCACCCAACTGATCTTCAGCATCTTTTACTTTCACCAGCGTTTCTGGGTGAGCAAAAA
CAGGAAGGCAAAATGCCGCAAAAAAGGGAATAAGGGCGACACGGAAATGTTGAATACTCATACTCTTCCT
TTTTCAATATTATTGAAGCATTTATCAGGGTTATTGTCTCATGAGCGGATACATATTTGAATGTATTTAG
AAAAATAAACAAATAGGGGTTCCGCGCACATTTCCCCGAAAAGTGCCACCTGACGTC
Features (pLannotate 1.2.2; 26 found; start..end, strand, type, name):
     28..80      -  misc_feature   bom (fragment): basis of mobility region from pBR322
    235..614     +  enhancer       CMV enhancer: human cytomegalovirus immediate early enhancer
    615..818     +  promoter       CMV promoter: human cytomegalovirus (CMV) immediate early promoter
    820..839     +  promoter       PLtetO-1 promoter (fragment): modified phage lambda PL promoter with tet operator sites (Lutz and Bujard, 1997)
    841..860     +  promoter       PLtetO-1 promoter (fragment): modified phage lambda PL promoter with tet operator sites (Lutz and Bujard, 1997)
    868..901     +  promoter       TRE3GV promoter (fragment): 3rd-generation Tet-responsive promoter that can be activated by binding of Tet-On® 3G, optimized for retroviral and lentiviral vectors
    977..1007    +  CDS            3xFLAG (fragment): three tandem FLAG® epitope tags
   1022..1047    +  CDS            capTEV™ (fragment): composite tag for in vivo biotinylation, TEV protease cleavage, and 6xHis tagging
   1056..1100    +  CDS            S-Tag: affinity and epitope tag derived from pancreatic ribonuclease A
   1134..1158    +  protein_bind   attB1: mutant version of attB; recombination site for the Gateway® BP reaction BP Clonase™
   1170..2567    +  CDS            PPP2R5E: 2A5E_BOVIN - Experimental evidence at protein level: Swiss-Prot protein existence level 1. The B regulatory subunit might modulate substrate selectivity and catalytic activity, and also might direct the localization of the catalytic enzyme to a particular subcellular compartment. From Bos taurus (Bovine).
   2569..2593    -  protein_bind   attB2: mutant version of attB; recombination site for the Gateway® BP reaction BP Clonase™
   2651..2875    +  polyA_signal   bGH poly(A) signal: bovine growth hormone polyadenylation signal
   2879..2900    +  promoter       SV40 promoter (fragment): SV40 enhancer and early promoter
   2921..3154    +  rep_origin     f1 ori (fragment) (sequence partly withheld): f1 bacteriophage origin of replication; arrow indicates direction of (+) strand synthesis
   3159..3206    +  protein_bind   FRT: FLP-mediated recombination occurs in the 8-bp core sequence TCTAGAAA (Turan and Bode, 2011). FLP recombinase from the Saccharomyces cerevisiae 2μ plasmid
   3214..4236    +  CDS            HygR: aminoglycoside phosphotransferase from E. coli; aph(4)-Ia; confers resistance to hygromycin
   4246..4371    +  CDS            ble (fragment): BLE_KLEPN - Experimental evidence at protein level: Swiss-Prot protein existence level 1. Binding protein with a strong affinity to the bleomycin family of antibiotics. Binds to CL990; an antimitotic-antibiotic compound. From Klebsiella pneumoniae.
   4366..4487    +  polyA_signal   SV40 poly(A) signal: SV40 polyadenylation signal
   4560..4576    -  protein_bind   lac operator: The lac repressor binds to the lac operator to inhibit transcription in E. coli. This inhibition can be relieved by adding lactose or isopropyl-β-D-thiogalactopyranoside (IPTG). lac repressor encoded by lacI
   4584..4614    -  promoter       lac promoter: promoter for the E. coli lac operon
   4629..4650    -  protein_bind   CAP binding site: CAP binding activates transcription in the presence of cAMP. E. coli catabolite activator protein
   4663..4755    -  CDS            lacI (fragment): lac repressor; lacI; The lac repressor binds to the lac operator to inhibit transcription in E. coli. This inhibition can be relieved by adding lactose or isopropyl-β-D-thiogalactopyranoside (IPTG).
   4938..5526    -  rep_origin     ori: high-copy-number ColE1/pMB1/pBR322/pUC origin of replication
   5697..6557    -  CDS            AmpR: β-lactamase; bla; confers resistance to ampicillin, carbenicillin, and related antibiotics
   6558..6662    -  promoter       AmpR promoter: bla
