[The description below was written by a language model from this plasmid's Addgene catalogue record and pLannotate feature annotations shown in this document.]
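Description:
FLAG-PPP2R5E siRNA-resistant is a mammalian expression plasmid built on the pcDNA5/FRT/TO backbone for tetracycline/doxycycline-inducible expression of human PPP2R5E, the B56 epsilon regulatory subunit of protein phosphatase 2A. It is about 6.7 kb, propagates in E. coli from a high-copy ColE1/pUC-type origin, and is selected with ampicillin through the bla gene. The catalogue lists a backbone size that does not add up with the insert and total sizes, so the sequenced length is the more reliable figure.

Expression is driven by the CMV immediate-early enhancer and promoter followed by tet operator sites, which the automated annotation picks up as short fragments of other tet-regulated promoters. In cells expressing the Tet repressor, transcription is blocked until doxycycline is added. Downstream lies an N-terminal tag region annotated as a FLAG-type epitope, a short match to a composite tag containing a TEV cleavage element, and an S-tag. The catalogue mentions only FLAG. The PPP2R5E coding sequence sits between attB1 and attB2 sites left by Gateway cloning and is terminated by the bGH polyadenylation signal. Silent mutations at codons 282–284 leave the protein unchanged but make the transcript resistant to one of the siRNA pools used in the associated study.

An FRT site immediately precedes a hygromycin resistance gene with no annotated promoter of its own, followed by an SV40 poly(A) signal. In this backbone design, FLP-mediated integration into a host-cell FRT locus supplies the missing promoter, allowing hygromycin selection of isogenic stable lines. The plasmid suits knockdown-and-rescue experiments, in which endogenous PPP2R5E is depleted and replaced by the inducible tagged version, here in work on PP2A-B56 function in mitosis.
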