Addgene plasmid #120861: FLAG-PPP2R5E siRNA-resistant
Purpose: expresses dox-inducible PPP2R5E resistant to siRNA pool 2 used in manuscript
Depositing lab: Emily Foley. Depositing organization: Memorial Sloan-Kettering Cancer Center. Publication: The PP2A(B56) phosphatase promotes the association of Cdc20 with APC/C in mitosis. Lee SJ, Rodriguez-Bravo V, Kim H, Datta S, Foley EA. J Cell Sci. 2017 May 15;130(10):1760-1771. doi: 10.1242/jcs.201608. Epub 2017 Apr 12. PubMed 28404789.
Backbone
  Vector backbone: pcDNA5/FRT/TO
  Backbone manufacturer: ThermoFIsher
  Backbone size w/o insert (bp): 2300
  Total vector size (bp): 6700
  Modifications to backbone: none
  Vector type: Mammalian Expression
Growth in bacteria
  Bacterial resistance: Ampicillin, 100 μg/mL
  Growth temperature: 37°C
  Growth strain: DH5alpha
  Copy number: High Copy
Gene/Insert
  Gene/Insert name: PPP2R5E (alt names: B56 epsilon; B' epsilon)
  Species: H. sapiens (human)
  Insert size (bp): 1437
  Mutation: silent mutation at aa 282-284 in PPP2RE to generate siRNA-resistant RNA
  Entrez Gene: PPP2R5E (a.k.a. B56E, B56epsilon)
  Tag / fusion protein: FLAG (N terminal on backbone)
  Cloning method: Gateway Cloning
  Sequencing primers: 5′ AGCTCGTTTAGTGAACCGTCAGATC; 3′ GAAAGTATTGATCCCTTTACAC
Resource information
  A portion of this plasmid was derived from a plasmid made by: openbiosystems
Terms and licenses: Academic/Nonprofit Terms; Industry Terms: Not Available to Industry
How to cite: FLAG-PPP2R5E siRNA-resistant was a gift from Emily Foley (Addgene plasmid # 120861 ; http://n2t.net/addgene:120861 ; RRID:Addgene_120861)
